>Addgene plasmid #217432 | pLentiCRISPR-v1-sgTK2_5 | addgene full sequence | sequence record 429419 | Addgene NGS Result
TTAATGTAGTCTTATGCAATACTCTTGTAGTCTTGCAACATGGTAACGATGAGTTAGCAACATGCCTTAC
AAGGAGAGAAAAAGCACCGTGCATGCCGATTGGTGGAAGTAAGGTGGTACGATCGTGCCTTATTAGGAAG
GCAACAGACGGGTCTGACATGGATTGGACGAACCACTGAATTGCCGCATTGCAGAGATATTGTATTTAAG
TGCCTAGCTCGATACATAAACGGGTCTCTCTGGTTAGACCAGATCTGAGCCTGGGAGCTCTCTGGCTAAC
TAGGGAACCCACTGCTTAAGCCTCAATAAAGCTTGCCTTGAGTGCTTCAAGTAGTGTGTGCCCGTCTGTT
GTGTGACTCTGGTAACTAGAGATCCCTCAGACCCTTTTAGTCAGTGTGGAAAATCTCTAGCAGTGGCGCC
CGAACAGGGACTTGAAAGCGAAAGGGAAACCAGAGGAGCTCTCTCGACGCAGGACTCGGCTTGCTGAAGC
GCGCACGGCAAGAGGCGAGGGGCGGCGACTGGTGAGTACGCCAAAAATTTTGACTAGCGGAGGCTAGAAG
GAGAGAGATGGGTGCGAGAGCGTCAGTATTAAGCGGGGGAGAATTAGATCGCGATGGGAAAAAATTCGGT
TAAGGCCAGGGGGAAAGAAAAAATATAAATTAAAACATATAGTATGGGCAAGCAGGGAGCTAGAACGATT
CGCAGTTAATCCTGGCCTGTTAGAAACATCAGAAGGCTGTAGACAAATACTGGGACAGCTACAACCATCC
CTTCAGACAGGATCAGAAGAACTTAGATCATTATATAATACAGTAGCAACCCTCTATTGTGTGCATCAAA
GGATAGAGATAAAAGACACCAAGGAAGCTTTAGACAAGATAGAGGAAGAGCAAAACAAAAGTAAGACCAC
CGCACAGCAAGCGGCCGCTGATCTTCAGACCTGGAGGAGGAGATATGAGGGACAATTGGAGAAGTGAATT
ATATAAATATAAAGTAGTAAAAATTGAACCATTAGGAGTAGCACCCACCAAGGCAAAGAGAAGAGTGGTG
CAGAGAGAAAAAAGAGCAGTGGGAATAGGAGCTTTGTTCCTTGGGTTCTTGGGAGCAGCAGGAAGCACTA
TGGGCGCAGCGTCAATGACGCTGACGGTACAGGCCAGACAATTATTGTCTGGTATAGTGCAGCAGCAGAA
CAATTTGCTGAGGGCTATTGAGGCGCAACAGCATCTGTTGCAACTCACAGTCTGGGGCATCAAGCAGCTC
CAGGCAAGAATCCTGGCTGTGGAAAGATACCTAAAGGATCAACAGCTCCTGGGGATTTGGGGTTGCTCTG
GAAAACTCATTTGCACCACTGCTGTGCCTTGGAATGCTAGTTGGAGTAATAAATCTCTGGAACAGATTTG
GAATCACACGACCTGGATGGAGTGGGACAGAGAAATTAACAATTACACAAGCTTAATACACTCCTTAATT
GAAGAATCGCAAAACCAGCAAGAAAAGAATGAACAAGAATTATTGGAATTAGATAAATGGGCAAGTTTGT
GGAATTGGTTTAACATAACAAATTGGCTGTGGTATATAAAATTATTCATAATGATAGTAGGAGGCTTGGT
AGGTTTAAGAATAGTTTTTGCTGTACTTTCTATAGTGAATAGAGTTAGGCAGGGATATTCACCATTATCG
TTTCAGACCCACCTCCCAACCCCGAGGGGACCCAGAGAGGGCCTATTTCCCATGATTCCTTCATATTTGC
ATATACGATACAAGGCTGTTAGAGAGATAATTAGAATTAATTTGACTGTAAACACAAAGATATTAGTACA
AAATACGTGACGTAGAAAGTAATAATTTCTTGGGTAGTTTGCAGTTTTAAAATTATGTTTTAAAATGGAC
TATCATATGCTTACCGTAACTTGAAAGTATTTCGATTTCTTGGCTTTATATATCTTGTGGAAAGGACGAA
ACACCGCATCTGTACGGTTGATGGAGGTTTTAGAGCTAGAAATAGCAAGTTAAAATAAGGCTAGTCCGTT
ATCAACTTGAAAAAGTGGCACCGAGTCGGTGCTTTTTTGAATTCTAGATCTTGAGACAAATGGCAGTATT
CATCCACAATTTTAAAAGAAAAGGGGGGATTGGGGGGTACAGTGCAGGGGAAAGAATAGTAGACATAATA
GCAACAGACATACAAACTAAAGAATTACAAAAACAAATTACAAAAATTCAAAATTTTCGGGTTTATTACA
GGGACAGCAGAGATCCACTTTGGCGCCGGCTCGAGTGGCTCCGGTGCCCGTCAGTGGGCAGAGCGCACAT
CGCCCACAGTCCCCGAGAAGTTGGGGGGAGGGGTCGGCAATTGAACCGGTGCCTAGAGAAGGTGGCGCGG
GGTAAACTGGGAAAGTGATGTCGTGTACTGGCTCCGCCTTTTTCCCGAGGGTGGGGGAGAACCGTATATA
AGTGCAGTAGTCGCCGTGAACGTTCTTTTTCGCAACGGGTTTGCCGCCAGAACACAGGTGTCGTGACGCG
GGATCCGCCACCATGGATTACAAAGACGATGACGATAAGATGGCCCCAAAGAAGAAGCGGAAGGTCGGTA
TCCACGGAGTCCCAGCAGCCGACAAGAAGTACAGCATCGGCCTGGACATCGGCACCAACTCTGTGGGCTG
GGCCGTGATCACCGACGAGTACAAGGTGCCCAGCAAGAAATTCAAGGTGCTGGGCAACACCGACCGGCAC
AGCATCAAGAAGAACCTGATCGGAGCCCTGCTGTTCGACAGCGGCGAAACAGCCGAGGCCACCCGGCTGA
AGAGAACCGCCAGAAGAAGATACACCAGACGGAAGAACCGGATCTGCTATCTGCAAGAGATCTTCAGCAA
CGAGATGGCCAAGGTGGACGACAGCTTCTTCCACAGACTGGAAGAGTCCTTCCTGGTGGAAGAGGATAAG
AAGCACGAGCGGCACCCCATCTTCGGCAACATCGTGGACGAGGTGGCCTACCACGAGAAGTACCCCACCA
TCTACCACCTGAGAAAGAAACTGGTGGACAGCACCGACAAGGCCGACCTGCGGCTGATCTATCTGGCCCT
GGCCCACATGATCAAGTTCCGGGGCCACTTCCTGATCGAGGGCGACCTGAACCCCGACAACAGCGACGTG
GACAAGCTGTTCATCCAGCTGGTGCAGACCTACAACCAGCTGTTCGAGGAAAACCCCATCAACGCCAGCG
GCGTGGACGCCAAGGCCATCCTGTCTGCCAGACTGAGCAAGAGCAGACGGCTGGAAAATCTGATCGCCCA
GCTGCCCGGCGAGAAGAAGAATGGCCTGTTCGGAAACCTGATTGCCCTGAGCCTGGGCCTGACCCCCAAC
TTCAAGAGCAACTTCGACCTGGCCGAGGATGCCAAACTGCAGCTGAGCAAGGACACCTACGACGACGACC
TGGACAACCTGCTGGCCCAGATCGGCGACCAGTACGCCGACCTGTTTCTGGCCGCCAAGAACCTGTCCGA
CGCCATCCTGCTGAGCGACATCCTGAGAGTGAACACCGAGATCACCAAGGCCCCCCTGAGCGCCTCTATG
ATCAAGAGATACGACGAGCACCACCAGGACCTGACCCTGCTGAAAGCTCTCGTGCGGCAGCAGCTGCCTG
AGAAGTACAAAGAGATTTTCTTCGACCAGAGCAAGAACGGCTACGCCGGCTACATTGACGGCGGAGCCAG
CCAGGAAGAGTTCTACAAGTTCATCAAGCCCATCCTGGAAAAGATGGACGGCACCGAGGAACTGCTCGTG
AAGCTGAACAGAGAGGACCTGCTGCGGAAGCAGCGGACCTTCGACAACGGCAGCATCCCCCACCAGATCC
ACCTGGGAGAGCTGCACGCCATTCTGCGGCGGCAGGAAGATTTTTACCCATTCCTGAAGGACAACCGGGA
AAAGATCGAGAAGATCCTGACCTTCCGCATCCCCTACTACGTGGGCCCTCTGGCCAGGGGAAACAGCAGA
TTCGCCTGGATGACCAGAAAGAGCGAGGAAACCATCACCCCCTGGAACTTCGAGGAAGTGGTGGACAAGG
GCGCTTCCGCCCAGAGCTTCATCGAGCGGATGACCAACTTCGATAAGAACCTGCCCAACGAGAAGGTGCT
GCCCAAGCACAGCCTGCTGTACGAGTACTTCACCGTGTATAACGAGCTGACCAAAGTGAAATACGTGACC
GAGGGAATGAGAAAGCCCGCCTTCCTGAGCGGCGAGCAGAAAAAGGCCATCGTGGACCTGCTGTTCAAGA
CCAACCGGAAAGTGACCGTGAAGCAGCTGAAAGAGGACTACTTCAAGAAAATCGAGTGCTTCGACTCCGT
GGAAATCTCCGGCGTGGAAGATCGGTTCAACGCCTCCCTGGGCACATACCACGATCTGCTGAAAATTATC
AAGGACAAGGACTTCCTGGACAATGAGGAAAACGAGGACATTCTGGAAGATATCGTGCTGACCCTGACAC
TGTTTGAGGACAGAGAGATGATCGAGGAACGGCTGAAAACCTATGCCCACCTGTTCGACGACAAAGTGAT
GAAGCAGCTGAAGCGGCGGAGATACACCGGCTGGGGCAGGCTGAGCCGGAAGCTGATCAACGGCATCCGG
GACAAGCAGTCCGGCAAGACAATCCTGGATTTCCTGAAGTCCGACGGCTTCGCCAACAGAAACTTCATGC
AGCTGATCCACGACGACAGCCTGACCTTTAAAGAGGACATCCAGAAAGCCCAGGTGTCCGGCCAGGGCGA
TAGCCTGCACGAGCACATTGCCAATCTGGCCGGCAGCCCCGCCATTAAGAAGGGCATCCTGCAGACAGTG
AAGGTGGTGGACGAGCTCGTGAAAGTGATGGGCCGGCACAAGCCCGAGAACATCGTGATCGAAATGGCCA
GAGAGAACCAGACCACCCAGAAGGGACAGAAGAACAGCCGCGAGAGAATGAAGCGGATCGAAGAGGGCAT
CAAAGAGCTGGGCAGCCAGATCCTGAAAGAACACCCCGTGGAAAACACCCAGCTGCAGAACGAGAAGCTG
TACCTGTACTACCTGCAGAATGGGCGGGATATGTACGTGGACCAGGAACTGGACATCAACCGGCTGTCCG
ACTACGATGTGGACCATATCGTGCCTCAGAGCTTTCTGAAGGACGACTCCATCGACAACAAGGTGCTGAC
CAGAAGCGACAAGAACCGGGGCAAGAGCGACAACGTGCCCTCCGAAGAGGTCGTGAAGAAGATGAAGAAC
TACTGGCGGCAGCTGCTGAACGCCAAGCTGATTACCCAGAGAAAGTTCGACAATCTGACCAAGGCCGAGA
GAGGCGGCCTGAGCGAACTGGATAAGGCCGGCTTCATCAAGAGACAGCTGGTGGAAACCCGGCAGATCAC
AAAGCACGTGGCACAGATCCTGGACTCCCGGATGAACACTAAGTACGACGAGAATGACAAGCTGATCCGG
GAAGTGAAAGTGATCACCCTGAAGTCCAAGCTGGTGTCCGATTTCCGGAAGGATTTCCAGTTTTACAAAG
TGCGCGAGATCAACAACTACCACCACGCCCACGACGCCTACCTGAACGCCGTCGTGGGAACCGCCCTGAT
CAAAAAGTACCCTAAGCTGGAAAGCGAGTTCGTGTACGGCGACTACAAGGTGTACGACGTGCGGAAGATG
ATCGCCAAGAGCGAGCAGGAAATCGGCAAGGCTACCGCCAAGTACTTCTTCTACAGCAACATCATGAACT
TTTTCAAGACCGAGATTACCCTGGCCAACGGCGAGATCCGGAAGCGGCCTCTGATCGAGACAAACGGCGA
AACCGGGGAGATCGTGTGGGATAAGGGCCGGGATTTTGCCACCGTGCGGAAAGTGCTGAGCATGCCCCAA
GTGAATATCGTGAAAAAGACCGAGGTGCAGACAGGCGGCTTCAGCAAAGAGTCTATCCTGCCCAAGAGGA
ACAGCGATAAGCTGATCGCCAGAAAGAAGGACTGGGACCCTAAGAAGTACGGCGGCTTCGACAGCCCCAC
CGTGGCCTATTCTGTGCTGGTGGTGGCCAAAGTGGAAAAGGGCAAGTCCAAGAAACTGAAGAGTGTGAAA
GAGCTGCTGGGGATCACCATCATGGAAAGAAGCAGCTTCGAGAAGAATCCCATCGACTTTCTGGAAGCCA
AGGGCTACAAAGAAGTGAAAAAGGACCTGATCATCAAGCTGCCTAAGTACTCCCTGTTCGAGCTGGAAAA
CGGCCGGAAGAGAATGCTGGCCTCTGCCGGCGAACTGCAGAAGGGAAACGAACTGGCCCTGCCCTCCAAA
TATGTGAACTTCCTGTACCTGGCCAGCCACTATGAGAAGCTGAAGGGCTCCCCCGAGGATAATGAGCAGA
AACAGCTGTTTGTGGAACAGCACAAGCACTACCTGGACGAGATCATCGAGCAGATCAGCGAGTTCTCCAA
GAGAGTGATCCTGGCCGACGCTAATCTGGACAAAGTGCTGTCCGCCTACAACAAGCACCGGGATAAGCCC
ATCAGAGAGCAGGCCGAGAATATCATCCACCTGTTTACCCTGACCAATCTGGGAGCCCCTGCCGCCTTCA
AGTACTTTGACACCACCATCGACCGGAAGAGGTACACCAGCACCAAAGAGGTGCTGGACGCCACCCTGAT
CCACCAGAGCATCACCGGCCTGTACGAGACACGGATCGACCTGTCTCAGCTGGGAGGCGACAAGCGTCCT
GCTGCTACTAAGAAAGCTGGTCAAGCTAAGAAAAAGAAAGCTAGCGGCAGCGGCGCCACCAACTTCAGCC
TGCTGAAGCAGGCCGGCGACGTGGAGGAGAACCCCGGCCCCATGACCGAGTACAAGCCCACGGTGCGCCT
CGCCACCCGCGACGACGTCCCCAGGGCCGTACGCACCCTCGCCGCCGCGTTCGCCGACTACCCCGCCACG
CGCCACACCGTCGATCCGGACCGCCACATCGAGCGGGTCACCGAGCTGCAAGAACTCTTCCTCACGCGCG
TCGGGCTCGACATCGGCAAGGTGTGGGTCGCGGACGACGGCGCCGCGGTGGCGGTCTGGACCACGCCGGA
GAGCGTCGAAGCGGGGGCGGTGTTCGCCGAGATCGGCCCGCGCATGGCCGAGTTGAGCGGTTCCCGGCTG
GCCGCGCAGCAACAGATGGAAGGCCTCCTGGCGCCGCACCGGCCCAAGGAGCCCGCGTGGTTCCTGGCCA
CCGTCGGAGTCTCGCCCGACCACCAGGGCAAGGGTCTGGGCAGCGCCGTCGTGCTCCCCGGAGTGGAGGC
GGCCGAGCGCGCCGGGGTGCCCGCCTTCCTGGAGACCTCCGCGCCCCGCAACCTCCCCTTCTACGAGCGG
CTCGGCTTCACCGTCACCGCCGACGTCGAGGTGCCCGAAGGACCGCGCACCTGGTGCATGACCCGCAAGC
CCGGTGCCTGAACGCGTTAAGTCGACAATCAACCTCTGGATTACAAAATTTGTGAAAGATTGACTGGTAT
TCTTAACTATGTTGCTCCTTTTACGCTATGTGGATACGCTGCTTTAATGCCTTTGTATCATGCTATTGCT
TCCCGTATGGCTTTCATTTTCTCCTCCTTGTATAAATCCTGGTTGCTGTCTCTTTATGAGGAGTTGTGGC
CCGTTGTCAGGCAACGTGGCGTGGTGTGCACTGTGTTTGCTGACGCAACCCCCACTGGTTGGGGCATTGC
CACCACCTGTCAGCTCCTTTCCGGGACTTTCGCTTTCCCCCTCCCTATTGCCACGGCGGAACTCATCGCC
GCCTGCCTTGCCCGCTGCTGGACAGGGGCTCGGCTGTTGGGCACTGACAATTCCGTGGTGTTGTCGGGGA
AATCATCGTCCTTTCCTTGGCTGCTCGCCTGTGTTGCCACCTGGATTCTGCGCGGGACGTCCTTCTGCTA
CGTCCCTTCGGCCCTCAATCCAGCGGACCTTCCTTCCCGCGGCCTGCTGCCGGCTCTGCGGCCTCTTCCG
CGTCTTCGCCTTCGCCCTCAGACGAGTCGGATCTCCCTTTGGGCCGCCTCCCCGCGTCGACTTTAAGACC
AATGACTTACAAGGCAGCTGTAGATCTTAGCCACTTTTTAAAAGAAAAGGGGGGACTGGAAGGGCTAATT
CACTCCCAACGAAGACAAGATCTGCTTTTTGCTTGTACTGGGTCTCTCTGGTTAGACCAGATCTGAGCCT
GGGAGCTCTCTGGCTAACTAGGGAACCCACTGCTTAAGCCTCAATAAAGCTTGCCTTGAGTGCTTCAAGT
AGTGTGTGCCCGTCTGTTGTGTGACTCTGGTAACTAGAGATCCCTCAGACCCTTTTAGTCAGTGTGGAAA
ATCTCTAGCAGTACGTATAGTAGTTCATGTCATCTTATTATTCAGTATTTATAACTTGCAAAGAAATGAA
TATCAGAGAGTGAGAGGAACTTGTTTATTGCAGCTTATAATGGTTACAAATAAAGCAATAGCATCACAAA
TTTCACAAATAAAGCATTTTTTTCACTGCATTCTAGTTGTGGTTTGTCCAAACTCATCAATGTATCTTAT
CATGTCTGGCTCTAGCTATCCCGCCCCTAACTCCGCCCATCCCGCCCCTAACTCCGCCCAGTTCCGCCCA
TTCTCCGCCCCATGGCTGACTAATTTTTTTTATTTATGCAGAGGCCGAGGCCGCCTCGGCCTCTGAGCTA
TTCCAGAAGTAGTGAGGAGGCTTTTTTGGAGGCCTAGGGACGTACCCAATTCGCCCTATAGTGAGTCGTA
TTACGCGCGCTCACTGGCCGTCGTTTTACAACGTCGTGACTGGGAAAACCCTGGCGTTACCCAACTTAAT
CGCCTTGCAGCACATCCCCCTTTCGCCAGCTGGCGTAATAGCGAAGAGGCCCGCACCGATCGCCCTTCCC
AACAGTTGCGCAGCCTGAATGGCGAATGGG
[124 nt withheld, positions 8921-9044]
C
[91 nt withheld, positions 9046-9136]
A
[49 nt withheld, positions 9138-9186]
CCTTTGACGTTGGAGTCCACGTTCTTT
[37 nt withheld, positions 9214-9250]
ACCCTATCTCGGTCTATTCTTTTGATTTATAAGGGATTTTGCCGATTTCGGCCTATTGGTTAAAAAATGA
GCTGATTTAACAAAAATTTAACGCGAATTTTAACAAAATATTAACGCTTACAATTTAGGTGGCACTTTTC
GGGGAAATGTGCGCGGAACCCCTATTTGTTTATTTTTCTAAATACATTCAAATATGTATCCGCTCATGAG
ACAATAACCCTGATAAATGCTTCAATAATATTGAAAAAGGAAGAGTATGAGTATTCAACATTTCCGTGTC
GCCCTTATTCCCTTTTTTGCGGCATTTTGCCTTCCTGTTTTTGCTCACCCAGAAACGCTGGTGAAAGTAA
AAGATGCTGAAGATCAGTTGGGTGCACGAGTGGGTTACATCGAACTGGATCTCAACAGCGGTAAGATCCT
TGAGAGTTTTCGCCCCGAAGAACGTTTTCCAATGATGAGCACTTTTAAAGTTCTGCTATGTGGCGCGGTA
TTATCCCGTATTGACGCCGGGCAAGAGCAACTCGGTCGCCGCATACACTATTCTCAGAATGACTTGGTTG
AGTACTCACCAGTCACAGAAAAGCATCTTACGGATGGCATGACAGTAAGAGAATTATGCAGTGCTGCCAT
AACCATGAGTGATAACACTGCGGCCAACTTACTTCTGACAACGATCGGAGGACCGAAGGAGCTAACCGCT
TTTTTGCACAACATGGGGGATCATGTAACTCGCCTTGATCGTTGGGAACCGGAGCTGAATGAAGCCATAC
CAAACGACGAGCGTGACACCACGATGCCTGTAGCAATGGCAACAACGTTGCGCAAACTATTAACTGGCGA
ACTACTTACTCTAGCTTCCCGGCAACAATTAATAGACTGGATGGAGGCGGATAAAGTTGCAGGACCACTT
CTGCGCTCGGCCCTTCCGGCTGGCTGGTTTATTGCTGATAAATCTGGAGCCGGTGAGCGTGGGTCTCGCG
GTATCATTGCAGCACTGGGGCCAGATGGTAAGCCCTCCCGTATCGTAGTTATCTACACGACGGGGAGTCA
GGCAACTATGGATGAACGAAATAGACAGATCGCTGAGATAGGTGCCTCACTGATTAAGCATTGGTAACTG
TCAGACCAAGTTTACTCATATATACTTTAGATTGATTTAAAACTTCATTTTTAATTTAAAAGGATCTAGG
TGAAGATCCTTTTTGATAATCTCATGACCAAAATCCCTTAACGTGAGTTTTCGTTCCACTGAGCGTCAGA
CCCCGTAGAAAAGATCAAAGGATCTTCTTGAGATCCTTTTTTTCTGCGCGTAATCTGCTGCTTGCAAACA
AAAAAACCACCGCTACCAGCGGTGGTTTGTTTGCCGGATCAAGAGCTACCAACTCTTTTTCCGAAGGTAA
CTGGCTTCAGCAGAGCGCAGATACCAAATACTGTTCTTCTAGTGTAGCCGTAGTTAGGCCACCACTTCAA
GAACTCTGTAGCACCGCCTACATACCTCGCTCTGCTAATCCTGTTACCAGTGGCTGCTGCCAGTGGCGAT
AAGTCGTGTCTTACCGGGTTGGACTCAAGACGATAGTTACCGGATAAGGCGCAGCGGTCGGGCTGAACGG
GGGGTTCGTGCACACAGCCCAGCTTGGAGCGAACGACCTACACCGAACTGAGATACCTACAGCGTGAGCT
ATGAGAAAGCGCCACGCTTCCCGAAGGGAGAAAGGCGGACAGGTATCCGGTAAGCGGCAGGGTCGGAACA
GGAGAGCGCACGAGGGAGCTTCCAGGGGGAAACGCCTGGTATCTTTATAGTCCTGTCGGGTTTCGCCACC
TCTGACTTGAGCGTCGATTTTTGTGATGCTCGTCAGGGGGGCGGAGCCTATGGAAAAACGCCAGCAACGC
GGCCTTTTTACGGTTCCTGGCCTTTTGCTGGCCTTTTGCTCACATGTTCTTTCCTGCGTTATCCCCTGAT
TCTGTGGATAACCGTATTACCGCCTTTGAGTGAGCTGATACCGCTCGCCGCAGCCGAACGACCGAGCGCA
GCGAGTCAGTGAGCGAGGAAGCGGAAGAGCGCCCAATACGCAAACCGCCTCTCCCCGCGCGTTGGCCGAT
TCATTAATGCAGCTGGCACGACAGGTTTCCCGACTGGAAAGCGGGCAGTGAGCGCAACGCAATTAATGTG
AGTTAGCTCACTCATTAGGCACCCCAGGCTTTACACTTTATGCTTCCGGCTCGTATGTTGTGTGGAATTG
TGAGCGGATAACAATTTCACACAGGAAACAGCTATGACCATGATTACGCCAAGCGCGCAATTAACCCTCA
CTAAAGGGAACAAAAGCTGGAGCTGCAAGC
Features (pLannotate 1.2.2; 29 found; start..end, strand, type, name):
      5..231     +  promoter       RSV promoter: Rous sarcoma virus enhancer/promoter
    232..412     +  LTR            5' LTR (truncated): truncated 5' long terminal repeat (LTR) from HIV-1
    459..584     +  misc_feature   HIV-1 Ψ: packaging signal of human immunodeficiency virus type 1
    568..931     +  CDS            HIV-1 gag (fragment): gag protein from human immunodeficiency virus 1; gag
   1077..1310    +  misc_feature   RRE: The Rev response element (RRE) of HIV-1 allows for Rev-dependent mRNA export from the nucleus to the cytoplasm.
   1687..1713    +  CDS            Rev (fragment): human immunodeficiency virus 1 (HIV-1) Rev protein; rev; enhances nuclear export of unspliced and incompletely spliced viral mRNAs
   1717..1957    +  promoter       U6 promoter: RNA polymerase III promoter for human U6 snRNA
   1987..2062    +  misc_RNA       gRNA scaffold: guide RNA scaffold for the Streptococcus pyogenes CRISPR/Cas9 system
   2110..2227    +  misc_feature   cPPT/CTS: central polypurine tract and central termination sequence of HIV-1
   2296..2507    +  promoter       EF-1α core promoter: core promoter for human elongation factor EF-1α
   2611..4212    +  CDS            Cas9(N): N-terminal portion of Streptococcus pyogenes Cas9 (Zetsche et al., 2015)
   4213..6711    +  CDS            Cas9(C): C-terminal portion of Streptococcus pyogenes Cas9 (Zetsche et al., 2015)
   6832..7431    +  CDS            PuroR (fragment): puromycin N-acetyltransferase; pac from Streptomyces; confers resistance to puromycin
   7447..8035    +  misc_feature   WPRE: woodchuck hepatitis virus posttranscriptional regulatory element
   8086..8105    +  misc_feature   cPPT/CTS (fragment): central polypurine tract and central termination sequence of HIV-1
   8107..8340    +  LTR            3' LTR (ΔU3): self-inactivating 3' long terminal repeat (LTR) from HIV-1
   8418..8539    +  polyA_signal   SV40 poly(A) signal: SV40 polyadenylation signal
   8579..8714    +  rep_origin     SV40 ori: SV40 origin of replication
   8735..8753    -  promoter       T7 promoter: promoter for bacteriophage T7 RNA polymerase
   8761..8916    +  CDS            lacZα (fragment): LacZα fragment of β-galactosidase; lacZ fragment
   8921..9349    +  rep_origin     f1 ori (sequence partly withheld): f1 bacteriophage origin of replication; arrow indicates direction of (+) strand synthesis
   9402..9506    +  promoter       AmpR promoter: bla
   9507..10367   +  CDS            AmpR: β-lactamase; bla; confers resistance to ampicillin, carbenicillin, and related antibiotics
  10538..11126   +  rep_origin     ori: high-copy-number ColE1/pMB1/pBR322/pUC origin of replication
  11309..11401   +  CDS            lacI (fragment): lac repressor; lacI; The lac repressor binds to the lac operator to inhibit transcription in E. coli. This inhibition can be relieved by adding lactose or isopropyl-β-D-thiogalactopyranoside (IPTG).
  11414..11435   +  protein_bind   CAP binding site: CAP binding activates transcription in the presence of cAMP. E. coli catabolite activator protein
  11450..11480   +  promoter       lac promoter: promoter for the E. coli lac operon
  11484..11506   +  protein_bind   lac operator (fragment): The lac repressor binds to the lac operator to inhibit transcription in E. coli. This inhibition can be relieved by adding lactose or isopropyl-β-D-thiogalactopyranoside (IPTG). lac repressor encoded by lacI
  11549..11567   +  promoter       T3 promoter: promoter for bacteriophage T3 RNA polymerase
