[The description below was written by a language model from this plasmid's Addgene catalogue record and pLannotate feature annotations shown in this document.]
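Description:
pLentiCRISPR-v1-sgTK2_5 is an all-in-one lentiviral CRISPR vector built on the pLentiCRISPR v1 backbone, delivering both Streptococcus pyogenes Cas9 and a single guide RNA directed against human TK2 (thymidine kinase 2). In bacteria it is maintained through a high-copy ColE1/pUC-type origin with ampicillin selection via β-lactamase. The backbone also carries an f1 origin, an SV40 origin and poly(A) signal, and residual lac and T7/T3 promoter elements that play no part in the payload.

The viral portion has a third-generation, self-inactivating layout. An RSV promoter drives a truncated HIV-1 5' LTR, followed by the Ψ packaging signal with a partial gag sequence, the Rev response element for nuclear export of genomic RNA, a cPPT/CTS element, and a ΔU3 3' LTR that disables LTR promoter activity after integration.

Two expression units sit between the LTRs. A human U6 RNA polymerase III promoter transcribes the TK2-targeting spacer, which was inserted at BsmBI sites that were destroyed during cloning, fused to the Cas9 guide RNA scaffold. Downstream, an EF-1α core promoter drives the Cas9 coding sequence, which the annotation software splits into contiguous N- and C-terminal portions. It is followed by a puromycin N-acetyltransferase gene, with a WPRE to enhance transcript expression. The feature table does not annotate the linker between Cas9 and the puromycin marker.

After packaging and transduction, cells can be selected with puromycin and undergo Cas9-mediated disruption of TK2. The guide is numbered 5, which suggests it belongs to a set of TK2 guides. The associated study concerns conditional lethality profiling of anticancer drug mechanisms and drug–nutrient interactions.
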