Addgene plasmid #217432: pLentiCRISPR-v1-sgTK2_5
Purpose: Lentiviral vector expressing Cas9 and an sgRNA targeting human TK2
Depositing lab: Jason Cantor. Depositing organization: Morgridge Institute for Research. Publication: Conditional lethality profiling reveals anticancer mechanisms of action and drug-nutrient interactions. Flickinger KM, Wilson KM, Rossiter NJ, Hunger AL, Vishwasrao PV, Lee TD, Mellado Fritz CA, Richards RM, Hall MD, Cantor JR. Sci Adv. 2024 Oct 4;10(40):eadq3591. doi: 10.1126/sciadv.adq3591. Epub 2024 Oct 4. PubMed 39365851.
Backbone
  Vector backbone: pLentiCRISPR v1
  Vector type: Mammalian Expression, Lentiviral, CRISPR
  Selectable markers: Puromycin
Growth in bacteria
  Bacterial resistance: Ampicillin, 100 μg/mL
  Growth temperature: 37°C
  Growth strain: NEB Stable
  Copy number: High Copy
Gene/Insert
  Gene/Insert name: sgRNA 5 targeting TK2
  gRNA/shRNA sequence: CATCTGTACGGTTGATGGAG
  Species: H. sapiens (human)
  Entrez Gene: TK2 (a.k.a. MTDPS2, MTTK, PEOB3, SCA31, TK2-EXT)
  Promoter: U6
  Cloning method: Restriction Enzyme; 5′ cloning site BsmBI (destroyed during cloning); 3′ cloning site BsmBI (destroyed during cloning)
  Sequencing primers: 5′ GTTTTAAAATGGACTATCATATGCTTACCG
Terms and licenses: Academic/Nonprofit Terms; Industry Terms: Not Available to Industry
Depositor comments: Please visit https://doi.org/10.1101/2023.06.04.543621 for bioRxiv preprint.
How to cite: pLentiCRISPR-v1-sgTK2_5 was a gift from Jason Cantor (Addgene plasmid # 217432 ; http://n2t.net/addgene:217432 ; RRID:Addgene_217432)
